Addgene plasmid #203314: hBCAM-B2
Purpose: Overexpression of BCAM-MCAM chimeras
Depositing lab: William Hahn. Depositing organization: Dana-Farber Cancer Institute. Publication: Discovery of antibodies and cognate surface targets for ovarian cancer by surface profiling. Schrofelbauer B, Kimes PK, Hauke P, Reid CE, Shao K, Hill SJ, Irizarry R, Hahn WC. Proc Natl Acad Sci U S A. 2023 Jan 3;120(1):e2206751120. doi: 10.1073/pnas.2206751120. Epub 2022 Dec 27. PubMed 36574667.
Backbone
  Vector backbone: pCMV6
  Vector type: Mammalian Expression
Growth in bacteria
  Bacterial resistance: Ampicillin, 100 μg/mL
  Growth temperature: 37°C
  Growth strain: DH5alpha
  Copy number: High Copy
Gene/Insert
  Gene/Insert name: hMUC18/hBCAM
  Species: H. sapiens (human)
  Mutation: IgG V1-V2 of hBCAM fused to Ig like C1-C3 of hMUC18
  Tag / fusion protein: Flag (DYKDDDK) (C terminal on insert)
  Cloning method: Gibson Cloning
Resource information
  A portion of this plasmid was derived from a plasmid made by: Origene
Terms and licenses: Academic/Nonprofit Terms; Industry Terms: Not Available to Industry
Depositor comments: A E280K mutation in the insert is present.
How to cite: hBCAM-B2 was a gift from William Hahn (Addgene plasmid # 203314 ; http://n2t.net/addgene:203314 ; RRID:Addgene_203314)
