[The description below was written by a language model from this plasmid's Addgene catalogue record and pLannotate feature annotations shown in this document.]
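Description:
hBCAM-B2 is a mammalian expression plasmid built on the pCMV6 backbone (part of it derived from a commercial vector) for overexpressing a chimeric human cell-surface protein that combines domains of BCAM and MCAM (MUC18). According to the record, the insert fuses the two N-terminal immunoglobulin V-type domains (V1–V2) of human BCAM to the Ig-like C1–C3 domains of human MUC18, was assembled by Gibson cloning, and carries a C-terminal FLAG epitope. The depositor notes that an E280K substitution is present in the insert. The automated annotation of the 7.5 kb sequence labels the whole roughly 2 kb open reading frame as MCAM and does not separately mark the BCAM-derived portion. It also detects only a short FLAG-type fragment downstream, consistent with a single tag rather than a 3xFLAG.

Expression is driven by the human CMV immediate-early enhancer and promoter and terminated by the bovine growth hormone polyadenylation signal. T7 and SP6 phage promoters flank the cloning region. A separate SV40 early promoter–neo cassette with an SV40 poly(A) signal provides neomycin phosphotransferase, which could allow G418 selection of stably transfected mammalian cells. In E. coli the plasmid replicates from a high-copy ColE1/pUC-type origin and is selected with ampicillin through β-lactamase; an f1 origin is also present. Short annotated fragments (ble, lacI, bom, an HIV-1 LTR piece) appear to be backbone remnants or spurious matches rather than functional elements. The stated purpose is overexpression of BCAM–MCAM chimeras. This kind of domain swapping suits locating which extracellular region an antibody recognises, in keeping with the associated work on antibodies and surface targets in ovarian cancer.
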