Features (pLannotate 1.2.2; 22 found; start..end, strand, type, name):
     18..347     +  promoter       SV40 promoter: SV40 enhancer and early promoter
    414..1205    +  CDS            neo: KKA2_KLEPN - Also known as kan, nptII. Experimental evidence at protein level: Swiss-Prot protein existence level 1. Resistance to kanamycin, neomycin, paromomycin, ribostamycin, butirosin and gentamicin B. From Klebsiella pneumoniae.
   1229..1387    +  CDS            ble (fragment): BLE_KLEPN - Experimental evidence at protein level: Swiss-Prot protein existence level 1. Binding protein with a strong affinity to the bleomycin family of antibiotics. Binds to CL990; an antimitotic-antibiotic compound. From Klebsiella pneumoniae.
   1382..1503    +  polyA_signal   SV40 poly(A) signal: SV40 polyadenylation signal
   1576..1592    -  protein_bind   lac operator: The lac repressor binds to the lac operator to inhibit transcription in E. coli. This inhibition can be relieved by adding lactose or isopropyl-β-D-thiogalactopyranoside (IPTG). lac repressor encoded by lacI
   1600..1630    -  promoter       lac promoter: promoter for the E. coli lac operon
   1645..1666    -  protein_bind   CAP binding site: CAP binding activates transcription in the presence of cAMP. E. coli catabolite activator protein
   1679..1771    -  CDS            lacI (fragment): lac repressor; lacI; The lac repressor binds to the lac operator to inhibit transcription in E. coli. This inhibition can be relieved by adding lactose or isopropyl-β-D-thiogalactopyranoside (IPTG).
   1954..2542    -  rep_origin     ori: high-copy-number ColE1/pMB1/pBR322/pUC origin of replication
   2713..3573    -  CDS            AmpR: β-lactamase; bla; confers resistance to ampicillin, carbenicillin, and related antibiotics
   3574..3678    -  promoter       AmpR promoter: bla
   3737..3789    -  misc_feature   bom (fragment): basis of mobility region from pBR322
   3944..4323    +  enhancer       CMV enhancer: human cytomegalovirus immediate early enhancer
   4324..4527    +  promoter       CMV promoter: human cytomegalovirus (CMV) immediate early promoter
   4523..4556    +  LTR            5' LTR (truncated) (fragment): truncated 5' long terminal repeat (LTR) from HIV-1
   4572..4590    +  promoter       T7 promoter: promoter for bacteriophage T7 RNA polymerase
   4686..6680    +  CDS            MCAM: MUC18_HUMAN - Also known as MUC18. Experimental evidence at protein level: Swiss-Prot protein existence level 1. Plays a role in cell adhesion, and in cohesion of the endothelial monolayer at intercellular junctions in vascular tissue. Its expression may allow melanoma cells to interact with cellular elements of the vascular system, thereby enhancing hematogeneous tumor spread. Could be an adhesion molecule active in neural crest cells during embryonic development. Acts as surface receptor that triggers tyrosine phosphorylation of FYN and PTK2/FAK1, and a transient increase in the intracellula
   6747..6771    +  CDS            3xFLAG (fragment): three tandem FLAG® epitope tags
   6805..6823    -  promoter       SP6 promoter: promoter for bacteriophage SP6 RNA polymerase
   6849..7073    +  polyA_signal   bGH poly(A) signal: bovine growth hormone polyadenylation signal
   7077..7098    +  promoter       SV40 promoter (fragment): SV40 enhancer and early promoter
   7119..4       +  rep_origin     f1 ori (across the origin) (sequence partly withheld): f1 bacteriophage origin of replication; arrow indicates direction of (+) strand synthesis
>Addgene plasmid #203314 | hBCAM-B2 | addgene full sequence | sequence record 400840 | Addgene NGS Result
AATTAATTCTGTGGAATGTGTGTCAGTTAGGGTGTGGAAAGTCCCCAGGCTCCCCAGCAGGCAGAAGTAT
GCAAAGCATGCATCTCAATTAGTCAGCAACCAGGTGTGGAAAGTCCCCAGGCTCCCCAGCAGGCAGAAGT
ATGCAAAGCATGCATCTCAATTAGTCAGCAACCATAGTCCCGCCCCTAACTCCGCCCATCCCGCCCCTAA
CTCCGCCCAGTTCCGCCCATTCTCCGCCCCATGGCTGACTAATTTTTTTTATTTATGCAGAGGCCGAGGC
CGCCTCTGCCTCTGAGCTATTCCAGAAGTAGTGAGGAGGCTTTTTTGGAGGCCTAGGCTTTTGCAAAAAG
CTCCCGGGAGCTTGTATATCCATTTTCGGATCTGATCAAGAGACAGGATGAGGATCGTTTCGCATGATTG
AACAAGATGGATTGCACGCAGGTTCTCCGGCCGCTTGGGTGGAGAGGCTATTCGGCTATGACTGGGCACA
ACAGACAATCGGCTGCTCTGATGCCGCCGTGTTCCGGCTGTCAGCGCAGGGGCGCCCGGTTCTTTTTGTC
AAGACCGACCTGTCCGGTGCCCTGAATGAACTGCAGGACGAGGCAGCGCGGCTATCGTGGCTGGCCACGA
CGGGCGTTCCTTGCGCAGCTGTGCTCGACGTTGTCACTGAAGCGGGAAGGGACTGGCTGCTATTGGGCGA
AGTGCCGGGGCAGGATCTCCTGTCATCTCACCTTGCTCCTGCCGAGAAAGTATCCATCATGGCTGATGCA
ATGCGGCGGCTGCATACGCTTGATCCGGCTACCTGCCCATTCGACCACCAAGCGAAACATCGCATCGAGC
GAGCACGTACTCGGATGGAAGCCGGTCTTGTCGATCAGGATGATCTGGACGAAGAGCATCAGGGGCTCGC
GCCAGCCGAACTGTTCGCCAGGCTCAAGGCGCGCATGCCCGACGGCGAGGATCTCGTCGTGACCCATGGC
GATGCCTGCTTGCCGAATATCATGGTGGAAAATGGCCGCTTTTCTGGATTCATCGACTGTGGCCGGCTGG
GTGTGGCGGACCGCTATCAGGACATAGCGTTGGCTACCCGTGATATTGCTGAAGAGCTTGGCGGCGAATG
GGCTGACCGCTTCCTCGTGCTTTACGGTATCGCCGCTCCCGATTCGCAGCGCATCGCCTTCTATCGCCTT
CTTGACGAGTTCTTCTGAGCGGGACTCTGGGGTTCGAAATGACCGACCAAGCGACGCCCAACCTGCCATC
ACGAGATTTCGATTCCACCGCCGCCTTCTATGAAAGGTTGGGCTTCGGAATCGTTTTCCGGGACGCCGGC
TGGATGATCCTCCAGCGCGGGGATCTCATGCTGGAGTTCTTCGCCCACCCCAACTTGTTTATTGCAGCTT
ATAATGGTTACAAATAAAGCAATAGCATCACAAATTTCACAAATAAAGCATTTTTTTCACTGCATTCTAG
TTGTGGTTTGTCCAAACTCATCAATGTATCTTATCATGTCTGTATACCGTCGACCTCTAGCTAGAGCTTG
GCGTAATCATGGTCATAGCTGTTTCCTGTGTGAAATTGTTATCCGCTCACAATTCCACACAACATACGAG
CCGGAAGCATAAAGTGTAAAGCCTGGGGTGCCTAATGAGTGAGCTAACTCACATTAATTGCGTTGCGCTC
ACTGCCCGCTTTCCAGTCGGGAAACCTGTCGTGCCAGCTGCATTAATGAATCGGCCAACGCGCGGGGAGA
GGCGGTTTGCGTATTGGGCGCTCTTCCGCTTCCTCGCTCACTGACTCGCTGCGCTCGGTCGTTCGGCTGC
GGCGAGCGGTATCAGCTCACTCAAAGGCGGTAATACGGTTATCCACAGAATCAGGGGATAACGCAGGAAA
GAACATGTGAGCAAAAGGCCAGCAAAAGGCCAGGAACCGTAAAAAGGCCGCGTTGCTGGCGTTTTTCCAT
AGGCTCCGCCCCCCTGACGAGCATCACAAAAATCGACGCTCAAGTCAGAGGTGGCGAAACCCGACAGGAC
TATAAAGATACCAGGCGTTTCCCCCTGGAAGCTCCCTCGTGCGCTCTCCTGTTCCGACCCTGCCGCTTAC
CGGATACCTGTCCGCCTTTCTCCCTTCGGGAAGCGTGGCGCTTTCTCATAGCTCACGCTGTAGGTATCTC
AGTTCGGTGTAGGTCGTTCGCTCCAAGCTGGGCTGTGTGCACGAACCCCCCGTTCAGCCCGACCGCTGCG
CCTTATCCGGTAACTATCGTCTTGAGTCCAACCCGGTAAGACACGACTTATCGCCACTGGCAGCAGCCAC
TGGTAACAGGATTAGCAGAGCGAGGTATGTAGGCGGTGCTACAGAGTTCTTGAAGTGGTGGCCTAACTAC
GGCTACACTAGAAGAACAGTATTTGGTATCTGCGCTCTGCTGAAGCCAGTTACCTTCGGAAAAAGAGTTG
GTAGCTCTTGATCCGGCAAACAAACCACCGCTGGTAGCGGTGGTTTTTTTGTTTGCAAGCAGCAGATTAC
GCGCAGAAAAAAAGGATCTCAAGAAGATCCTTTGATCTTTTCTACGGGGTCTGACGCTCAGTGGAACGAA
AACTCACGTTAAGGGATTTTGGTCATGAGATTATCAAAAAGGATCTTCACCTAGATCCTTTTAAATTAAA
AATGAAGTTTTAAATCAATCTAAAGTATATATGAGTAAACTTGGTCTGACAGTTACCAATGCTTAATCAG
TGAGGCACCTATCTCAGCGATCTGTCTATTTCGTTCATCCATAGTTGCCTGACTCCCCGTCGTGTAGATA
ACTACGATACGGGAGGGCTTACCATCTGGCCCCAGTGCTGCAATGATACCGCGAGACCCACGCTCACCGG
CTCCAGATTTATCAGCAATAAACCAGCCAGCCGGAAGGGCCGAGCGCAGAAGTGGTCCTGCAACTTTATC
CGCCTCCATCCAGTCTATTAATTGTTGCCGGGAAGCTAGAGTAAGTAGTTCGCCAGTTAATAGTTTGCGC
AACGTTGTTGCCATTGCTACAGGCATCGTGGTGTCACGCTCGTCGTTTGGTATGGCTTCATTCAGCTCCG
GTTCCCAACGATCAAGGCGAGTTACATGATCCCCCATGTTGTGCAAAAAAGCGGTTAGCTCCTTCGGTCC
TCCGATCGTTGTCAGAAGTAAGTTGGCCGCAGTGTTATCACTCATGGTTATGGCAGCACTGCATAATTCT
CTTACTGTCATGCCATCCGTAAGATGCTTTTCTGTGACTGGTGAGTACTCAACCAAGTCATTCTGAGAAT
AGTGTATGCGGCGACCGAGTTGCTCTTGCCCGGCGTCAATACGGGATAATACCGCGCCACATAGCAGAAC
TTTAAAAGTGCTCATCATTGGAAAACGTTCTTCGGGGCGAAAACTCTCAAGGATCTTACCGCTGTTGAGA
TCCAGTTCGATGTAACCCACTCGTGCACCCAACTGATCTTCAGCATCTTTTACTTTCACCAGCGTTTCTG
GGTGAGCAAAAACAGGAAGGCAAAATGCCGCAAAAAAGGGAATAAGGGCGACACGGAAATGTTGAATACT
CATACTCTTCCTTTTTCAATATTATTGAAGCATTTATCAGGGTTATTGTCTCATGAGCGGATACATATTT
GAATGTATTTAGAAAAATAAACAAATAGGGGTTCCGCGCACATTTCCCCGAAAAGTGCCACCTGACGTCG
ACGGATCGGGAGATCTCCCGATCCCCTATGGTGCACTCTCAGTACAATCTGCTCTGATGCCGCATAGTTA
AGCCAGTATCTGCTCCCTGCTTGTGTGTTGGAGGTCGCTGAGTAGTGCGCGAGCAAAATTTAAGCTACAA
CAAGGCAAGGCTTGACCGACAATTGCATGAAGAATCTGCTTAGGGTTAGGCGTTTTGCGCTGCTTCGCGA
TGTACGGGCCAGATATACGCGTTGACATTGATTATTGACTAGTTATTAATAGTAATCAATTACGGGGTCA
TTAGTTCATAGCCCATATATGGAGTTCCGCGTTACATAACTTACGGTAAATGGCCCGCCTGGCTGACCGC
CCAACGACCCCCGCCCATTGACGTCAATAATGACGTATGTTCCCATAGTAACGCCAATAGGGACTTTCCA
TTGACGTCAATGGGTGGAGTATTTACGGTAAACTGCCCACTTGGCAGTACATCAAGTGTATCATATGCCA
AGTACGCCCCCTATTGACGTCAATGACGGTAAATGGCCCGCCTGGCATTATGCCCAGTACATGACCTTAT
GGGACTTTCCTACTTGGCAGTACATCTACGTATTAGTCATCGCTATTACCATGGTGATGCGGTTTTGGCA
GTACATCAATGGGCGTGGATAGCGGTTTGACTCACGGGGATTTCCAAGTCTCCACCCCATTGACGTCAAT
GGGAGTTTGTTTTGGCACCAAAATCAACGGGACTTTCCAAAATGTCGTAACAACTCCGCCCCATTGACGC
AAATGGGCGGTAGGCGTGTACGGTGGGAGGTCTATATAAGCAGAGCTCTCTGGCTAACTAGAGAACCCAC
TGCTTACTGGCTTATCGAAATTAATACGACTCACTATAGGGAGACCCAAGCTTGGTACCGAGCTCGGATC
CACTAGTAACGGCCGCCAGTGTGCTGGAATTCATGGAGCCCCCGGACGCACCGGCCCAGGCGCGCGGGGC
CCCGCGGCTGCTGTTGCTCGCAGTCCTGCTGGCGGCGCACCCAGATGCCCAGGCGGAGGTGCGCTTGTCT
GTACCCCCGCTGGTGGAGGTGATGCGAGGAAAGTCTGTCATTCTGGACTGCACCCCTACGGGAACCCACG
ACCATTATATGCTGGAATGGTTCCTTACCGACCGCTCGGGAGCTCGCCCCCGCCTAGCCTCGGCTGAGAT
GCAGGGCTCTGAGCTCCAGGTCACAATGCACGACACCCGGGGCCGCAGTCCCCCATACCAGCTGGACTCC
CAGGGGCGCCTGGTGCTGGCTGAGGCCCAGGTGGGCGACGAGCGAGACTACGTGTGCGTGGTGAGGGCAG
GGGCGGCAGGCACTGCTGAGGCCACTGCGCGGCTCAACGTGTTTGCAAAGCCAGAGGCCACTGAGGTCTC
CCCCAACAAAGGGACACTGTCTGTGATGGAGGACTCTGCCCAGGAGATCGCCACCTGCAACAGCCGGAAC
GGGAACCCGGCCCCCAAGATCACGTGGTATCGCAACGGGCAGCGCCTGGAGGTGCCCGTAGAGATGAACC
CAGAGGGCTACATGACCAGCCGCACGGTCCGGGAGGCCTCGGGCCTGCTCTCCCTCACCAGCACCCTCTA
CCTGCGGCTCCGCAAGGATGACCGAGACGCCAGCTTCCACTGCGCCGCCCACTACAGCCTGCCCGAGGGC
CGCCACGGCCGCCTGGACAGCCCCACCTTCCACCTCACCCTGCACTATCCCACGGAGCACGTGCAGTTCT
GGGTGGGCAGCCCTGTTTTCTACCCGACAAAAAAAGTGTGGTTGGAAGTGGAGCCCGTGGGAATGCTGAA
GGAAGGGGACCGCGTGGAAATCAGGTGTTTGGCTGATGGCAACCCTCCACCACACTTCAGCATCAGCAAG
CAGAACCCCAGCACCAGGGAGGCAGAGGAAGAGACAACCAACGACAACGGGGTCCTGGTGCTGGAGCCTG
CCCGGAAGGAACACAGTGGGCGCTATGAATGTCAGGGCCTGGACTTGGACACCATGATATCGCTGCTGAG
TGAACCACAGGAACTACTGGTGAACTATGTGTCTGACGTCCGAGTGAGTCCCGCAGCCCCTGAGAGACAG
GAAGGCAGCAGCCTCACCCTGACCTGTGAGGCAGAGAGTAGCCAGGACCTCGAGTTCCAGTGGCTGAGAG
AAGAGACAGGCCAGGTGCTGGAAAGGGGGCCTGTGCTTCAGTTGCATGACCTGAAACGGGAGGCAGGAGG
CGGCTATCGCTGCGTGGCGTCTGTGCCCAGCATACCCGGCCTGAACCGCACACAGCTGGTCAACGTGGCC
ATTTTTGGCCCCCCTTGGATGGCATTCAAGGAGAGGAAGGTGTGGGTGAAAGAGAATATGGTGTTGAATC
TGTCTTGTGAAGCGTCAGGGCACCCCCGGCCCACCATCTCCTGGAACGTCAACGGCACGGCAAGTGAACA
AGACCAAGATCCACAGCGAGTCCTGAGCACCCTGAATGTCCTCGTGACCCCGGAGCTGTTGGAGACAGGT
GTTGAATGCACGGCCTCCAACGACCTGGGCAAAAACACCAGCATCCTCTTCCTGGAGCTGGTCAATTTAA
CCACCCTCACACCAGACTCCAACACAACCACTGGCCTCAGCACTTCCACTGCCAGTCCTCATACCAGAGC
CAACAGCACCTCCACAGAGAGAAAGCTGCCGGAGCCGGAGAGCCGGGGCGTGGTCATCGTGGCTGTGATT
GTGTGCATCCTGGTCCTGGCGGTGCTGGGCGCTGTCCTCTATTTCCTCTATAAGAAGGGCAAGCTGCCGT
GCAGGCGCTCAGGGAAGCAGGAGATCACGCTGCCCCCGTCTCGTAAGAGCGAACTTGTAGTTGAAGTTAA
GTCAGATAAGCTCCCAGAAGAGATGGGCCTCCTGCAGGGCAGCAGCGGTGACAAGAGGGCTCCGGGAGAC
CAGGGAGAGAAATACATCGATCTGAGGCATACGCGTACGCGGCCGCTCGAGCAGAAACTCATCTCAGAAG
AGGATCTGGCAGCAAATGATATCCTGGATTACAAGGATGACGACGATAAGGTTTAAACTCGAGCATGCAT
CTAGAGGGCCCTATTCTATAGTGTCACCTAAATGCTAGAGCTCGCTGATCAGCCTCGACTGTGCCTTCTA
GTTGCCAGCCATCTGTTGTTTGCCCCTCCCCCGTGCCTTCCTTGACCCTGGAAGGTGCCACTCCCACTGT
CCTTTCCTAATAAAATGAGGAAATTGCATCGCATTGTCTGAGTAGGTGTCATTCTATTCTGGGGGGTGGG
GTGGGGCAGGACAGCAAGGGGGAGGATTGGGAAGACAATAGCAGGCATGCTGGGGATGCGGTGGGCTCTA
TGGCTTCTGAGGCGGAAAGAACCAGCTGGGGCTCTAGGGGGTATCCCC
[124 nt withheld, positions 7119-7242]
C
[91 nt withheld, positions 7244-7334]
A
[49 nt withheld, positions 7336-7384]
CCTTTGACGTTGGAGTCCACGTTCTTT
[37 nt withheld, positions 7412-7448]
ACCCTATCTCGGTCTATTCTTTTGATTTATAAGGGATTTTGCCGATTTCGGCCTATTGGTTAAAAAATGA
GCTGATTTAACAAAAATTTAACGCG
